>Addgene plasmid #105523 | pGEMHE-mCherry-mTrim21ΔRING-Box | addgene partial sequence | sequence record 205141 | Addgene Partial NGS Result
CCCTGCAGGCGCGCCGCCGGCGATTTAAATTAATTAATCTAGCTTGAGTATTCTATAGTGTCACCTAAAT
AGCTTGGCGTAATCATGGTCATAGCTGTTTCCTGTGTGAAATTGTTATCCGCTCACAATTCCACACAACA
TACGAGCCGGAAGCATAAAGTGTAAAGCCTGGGGTGCCTAATGAGTGAGCTAACTCACATTAATTGCGTT
GCGCTCACTGCCCGCTTTCCAGTCGGGAAACCTGTCGTGCCAGCTGCATTAATGAATCGGCCAACGCGCG
GGGAGAGGCGGTTTGCGTATTGGGCGCTCTTCCGCTTCCTCGCTCACTGACTCGCTGCGCTCGGTCGTTC
GGCTGCGGCGAGCGGTATCAGCTCACTCAAAGGCGGTAATACGGTTATCCACAGAATCAGGGGATAACGC
AGGAAAGAACATGTGAGCAAAAGGCCAGCAAAAGGCCAGGAACCGTAAAAAGGCCGCGTTGCTGGCGTTT
TTCCATAGGCTCCGCCCCCCTGACGAGCATCACAAAAATCGACGCTCAAGTCAGAGGTGGCGAAACCCGA
CAGGACTATAAAGATACCAGGCGTTTCCCCCTGGAAGCTCCCTCGTGCGCTCTCCTGTTCCGACCCTGCC
GCTTACCGGATACCTGTCCGCCTTTCTCCCTTCGGGAAGCGTGGCGCTTTCTCATAGCTCACGCTGTAGG
TATCTCAGTTCGGTGTAGGTCGTTCGCTCCAAGCTGGGCTGTGTGCACGAACCCCCCGTTCAGCCCGACC
GCTGCGCCTTATCCGGTAACTATCGTCTTGAGTCCAACCCGGTAAGACACGACTTATCGCCACTGGCAGC
AGCCACTGGTAACAGGATTAGCAGAGCGAGGTATGTAGGCGGTGCTACAGAGTTCTTGAAGTGGTGGCCT
AACTACGGCTACACTAGAAGAACAGTATTTGGTATCTGCGCTCTGCTGAAGCCAGTTACCTTCGGAAAAA
GAGTTGGTAGCTCTTGATCCGGCAAACAAACCACCGCTGGTAGCGGTGGTTTTTTTGTTTGCAAGCAGCA
GATTACGCGCAGAAAAAAAGGATCTCAAGAAGATCCTTTGATCTTTTCTACGGGGTCTGACGCTCAGTGG
AACGAAAACTCACGTTAAGGGATTTTGGTCATGAGATTATCAAAAAGGATCTTCACCTAGATCCTTTTAA
ATTAAAAATGAAGTTTTAAATCAATCTAAAGTATATATGAGTAAACTTGGTCTGACAGTTACCAATGCTT
AATCAGTGAGGCACCTATCTCAGCGATCTGTCTATTTCGTTCATCCATAGTTGCCTGACTCCCCGTCGTG
TAGATAACTACGATACGGGAGGGCTTACCATCTGGCCCCAGTGCTGCAATGATACCGCGAGACCCACGCT
CACCGGCTCCAGATTTATCAGCAATAAACCAGCCAGCCGGAAGGGCCGAGCGCAGAAGTGGTCCTGCAAC
TTTATCCGCCTCCATCCAGTCTATTAATTGTTGCCGGGAAGCTAGAGTAAGTAGTTCGCCAGTTAATAGT
TTGCGCAACGTTGTTGCCATTGCTACAGGCATCGTGGTGTCACGCTCGTCGTTTGGTATGGCTTCATTCA
GCTCCGGTTCCCAACGATCAAGGCGAGTTACATGATCCCCCATGTTGTGCAAAAAAGCGGTTAGCTCCTT
CGGTCCTCCGATCGTTGTCAGAAGTAAGTTGGCCGCAGTGTTATCACTCATGGTTATGGCAGCACTGCAT
AATTCTCTTACTGTCATGCCATCCGTAAGATGCTTTTCTGTGACTGGTGAGTACTCAACCAAGTCATTCT
GAGAATAGTGTATGCGGCGACCGAGTTGCTCTTGCCCGGCGTCAATACGGGATAATACCGCGCCACATAG
CAGAACTTTAAAAGTGCTCATCATTGGAAAACGTTCTTCGGGGCGAAAACTCTCAAGGATCTTACCGCTG
TTGAGATCCAGTTCGATGTAACCCACTCGTGCACCCAACTGATCTTCAGCATCTTTTACTTTCACCAGCG
TTTCTGGGTGAGCAAAAACAGGAAGGCAAAATGCCGCAAAAAAGGGAATAAGGGCGACACGGAAATGTTG
AATACTCATACTCTTCCTTTTTCAATATTATTGAAGCATTTATCAGGGTTATTGTCTCATGAGCGGATAC
ATATTTGAATGTATTTAGAAAAATAAACAAATAGGGGTTCCGCGCACATTTCCCCGAAAAGTGCCACCTG
ACGTCTAAGAAACCATTATTATCATGACATTAACCTATAAAAATAGGCGTATCACGAGGCCCTTTCGTCT
CGCGCGTTTCGGTGATGACGGTGAAAACCTCTGACACATGCAGCTCCCGGAGACGGTCACAGCTTGTCTG
TAAGCGGATGCCGGGAGCAGACAAGCCCGTCAGGGCGCGTCAGCGGGTGTTGGCGGGTGTCGGGGCTGGC
TTAACTATGCGGCATCAGAGCAGATTGTACTGAGAGTGCACCATATGCGGTGTGAAATACCGCACAGATG
CGTAAGGAGAAAATACCGCATCAGGCGCCATTCGCCATTCAGGCTGCGCAACTGTTGGGAAGGGCGATCG
GTGCGGGCCTCTTCGCTATTACGCCAGCTGGCGAAAGGGGGATGTGCTGCAAGGCGATTAAGTTGGGTAA
CGCCAGGGTTTTCCCAGTCACGACGTTGTAAAACGACGGCCAGTGAATTGTAATACGACTCACTATAGGG
CGAATTAATTCGAGCTCGGTACCCAGCTTGCTTGTTCTTTTTGCAGAAGCTCAGAATAAACGCTCAACTT
TGGCAGATCAATTCCCCGGTGCTAGCGCTACCGGTCGCCACCATGGTGAGCAAGGGCGAGGAGGATAACA
TGGCCATCATCAAGGAGTTCATGCGCTTCAAGGTGCACATGGAGGGCTCCGTGAACGGCCACGAGTTCGA
GATCGAGGGCGAGGGCGAGGGCCGCCCCTACGAGGGCACCCAGACCGCCAAGCTGAAGGTGACCAAGGGT
GGCCCCCTGCCCTTCGCCTGGGACATCCTGTCCCCTCAGTTCATGTACGGCTCCAAGGCCTACGTGAAGC
ACCCCGCCGACATCCCCGACTACTTGAAGCTGTCCTTCCCCGAGGGCTTCAAGTGGGAGCGCGTGATGAA
CTTCGAGGACGGCGGCGTGGTGACCGTGACCCAGGACTCCTCCCTGCAGGACGGCGAGTTCATCTACAAG
GTGAAGCTGCGCGGCACCAACTTCCCCTCCGACGGCCCCGTAATGCAGAAGAAGACCATGGGCTGGGAGG
CCTCCTCCGAGCGGATGTACCCCGAGGACGGCGCCCTGAAGGGCGAGATCAAGCAGAGGCTGAAGCTGAA
GGACGGCGGCCACTACGACGCTGAGGTCAAGACCACCTACAAGGCCAAGAAGCCCGTGCAGCTGCCCGGC
GCCTACAACGTCAACATCAAGTTGGACATCACCTCCCACAACGAGGACTACACCATCGTGGAACAGTACG
AACGCGCCGAGGGCCGCCACTCCACCGGCGGCATGGACGAGCTGTACAAGTCCGGACTCAGATCTCGAGC
TCAAGCTTCGAATTCAATTGAAGAGGCTGCTAAGGTATACCAGGAGAAGATCCACGTGGCTTTAGAAAAA
CTGAGAAAGGGGAAAGAGTTGGCCGAGAAGATGGAAATGGATCTCACGATGCAAAGAACAGACTGGAAGA
GGAACATTGACACCCAGAAGTCGAGGATTCACGCAGAGTTCGCACTTCAGAATAGCTTGCTGGCTCAGGA
GGAGCAGAGGCAGCTGCAGAGGCTGGAGAAGGATCAAAGGGAGTACCTGAGACTCCTGGGGAAGAAGGAG
GCTGAGCTGGCTGAGAAGAACCAGGCCCTGCAGGAGCTGATCTCAGAGCTGGAGAGGAGGATTCGTGGTT
CAGAGCTGGAGCTACTGCAGGAGGTGAGGATCATCCTGGAAAGGAGTGGATCCTGGAACCTGGACACGTT
AGATATTGACGCCCCAGACCTAACAAGCACATGCCCTGTGCCAGGGCGGAAGAAGATGCTGAGGACGTGT
TGGGTTCATATTACTCTGGATCGCAACACCGCCAACTCATGGCTCATCATCTCAAAGGATCGGAGACAAG
TGAGGATGGGAGACACCCATCAGAACGTGTCTGACAATAAGGAGAGGTTTAGTAATTACCCCATGGTGCT
AGGTGCCCAGAGATTCTCCTCTGGGAAGATGTACTGGGAGGTAGATGTGACTCAAAAGGAGGCCTGGGAT
CTGGGGGTTTGCAGAGATTCTGTTCAGAGGAAAGGGCAGTTTTCACTCAGTCCCGAGAATGGCTTCTGGA
CCATTTGGTTATGGCAAGACAGCTATGAGGCTGGTACCAGTCCTCAGACCACCCTCCACATTCAAGTACC
TCCATGCCAAATTGGGATCTTTGTGGACTATGAGGCTGGCGTTGTCTCCTTCTACAACATAACTGACCAT
GGCTCCCTCATTTACACCTTCTCGGAGTGTGTTTTTGCTGGACCTCTGCGACCTTTCTTCAATGTTGGTT
TCAATTATAGTGGGGGAAATGCAGCGCCTCTAAAGCTCTGTCCACTAAAGATGTGAGCGGCCGCTCTAGA
TAAATGATAGCTTGATCTGGTTACCACTAAACCAGCCTCAAGAACACCCGAATGGAGTCTCTAAGCTACA
TAATACCAACTTACACTTTACAAAATGTTGTCCCCCAAAATGTAGCCATTCGTATCTGCTCCTAATAAAA
AGAAAGTTTCTTCACAT
