[The description below was written by a language model from this plasmid's Addgene catalogue record.]
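Description:
pGEMHE-mCherry-mTrim21ΔRING-Box is an in vitro transcription plasmid built on the pGEMHE backbone. It is used as a template for making mRNA rather than for direct expression in cells. It is a high-copy plasmid propagated in E. coli under ampicillin selection, with a recorded total size of about 4.8 kb, of which roughly 1.0 kb is insert. No feature table is supplied, so backbone elements such as the replication origin or any untranslated regions flanking the coding sequence cannot be confirmed from the record.

The payload is a truncated mouse TRIM21 (also called Ro52 or Ssa1) coding sequence cloned between EcoRI and NotI sites, both of which are retained. It sits in frame behind an mCherry that is already part of the backbone, giving an N-terminally mCherry-tagged fusion. A T7 promoter upstream drives transcription of the fusion mRNA by T7 RNA polymerase. The name and stated purpose indicate removal of the RING-box region. The mutation field describes a RING domain deletion and cites amino acids 124–462, a span whose length matches the insert size, so it most likely denotes the retained portion, although the record does not say this explicitly. The depositor also notes an E318K substitution in TRIM21 that is reported not to affect function as described in the associated publication.

TRIM21 is an antibody-binding E3 ubiquitin ligase, and the RING domain provides the ligase activity in TRIM proteins. The associated work concerns acute, rapid degradation of endogenous proteins. A fluorescent RING-box-deleted variant would plausibly serve there as a ligase-deficient control, but the record does not state this use.
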