Addgene plasmid #105523: pGEMHE-mCherry-mTrim21ΔRING-Box
Purpose: T7 promotor drives in vitro transcription of mCherry-tagged mouse TRIM21 with deleted RING-box mRNA
Depositing lab: Melina Schuh. Depositing organization: MRC Laboratory of Molecular Biology. Publication: A Method for the Acute and Rapid Degradation of Endogenous Proteins. Clift D, McEwan WA, Labzin LI, Konieczny V, Mogessie B, James LC, Schuh M. Cell. 2017 Nov 13. pii: S0092-8674(17)31255-2. doi: 10.1016/j.cell.2017.10.033. PubMed 29153837.
Backbone
  Vector backbone: pGEMHE
  Backbone size w/o insert (bp): 3807
  Total vector size (bp): 4827
  Vector type: in vitro Transcription
Growth in bacteria
  Bacterial resistance: Ampicillin, 100 μg/mL
  Growth temperature: 37°C
  Growth strain: DH5alpha
  Copy number: High Copy
Gene/Insert
  Gene/Insert name: TRIM21 (alt names: Ro52; Ssa1)
  Species: M. musculus (mouse)
  Insert size (bp): 1020
  Mutation: deletion of RING domain (aa124-462)
  GenBank ID: NM_001082552.2
  Entrez Gene: Trim21 (a.k.a. Ro52, Ssa1)
  Promoter: T7
  Tag / fusion protein: mCherry (N terminal on backbone)
  Cloning method: Restriction Enzyme; 5′ cloning site EcoRI (not destroyed); 3′ cloning site NotI (not destroyed)
  Sequencing primers: 5′ CCCCGTAATGCAGAAGAAGA; 3′ TCGGGTGTTCTTGAGGCTGG
Resource information
  A portion of this plasmid was derived from a plasmid made by: Trim sequence was originally cloned by Leo James/William McEwan also MRC Laboratory of Molecular Biology
Terms and licenses: Academic/Nonprofit Terms; Industry Terms: Not Available to Industry
Depositor comments: The sequence contains an E318K in mTrim21. This mutation does not affect plasmid function as described in the associated publication.
How to cite: pGEMHE-mCherry-mTrim21ΔRING-Box was a gift from Melina Schuh (Addgene plasmid # 105523 ; http://n2t.net/addgene:105523 ; RRID:Addgene_105523)
